Addgene plasmid #112000: pAAV-hSynapsin1-axon-GCaMP6f
Purpose: For enriched expression of GCaMP6f in axons
Depositing lab: Lin Tian. Depositing organization: University of California, Davis. Publication: In vivo measurement of afferent activity with axon-specific calcium imaging. Broussard GJ, Liang Y, Fridman M, Unger EK, Meng G, Xiao X, Ji N, Petreanu L, Tian L. Nat Neurosci. 2018 Sep;21(9):1272-1280. doi: 10.1038/s41593-018-0211-4. Epub 2018 Aug 20. PubMed 30127424.
Backbone
  Vector backbone: pAAV
  Backbone size w/o insert (bp): 4579
  Total vector size (bp): 5989
  Vector type: Mammalian Expression, AAV
Growth in bacteria
  Bacterial resistance: Ampicillin, 100 μg/mL
  Growth temperature: 30°C
  Growth strain: NEB Stable
  Copy number: High Copy
Gene/Insert
  Gene/Insert name: axon-GCaMP6f (alt name: GAP43-GCaMP6f)
  Species: Synthetic
  Insert size (bp): 1410
  GenBank ID: MH282430
  Promoter: hSynapsin1
  Tag / fusion protein: GAP43 palmitoylation domain (N terminal on insert)
  Cloning method: Restriction Enzyme; 5′ cloning site BamHI (not destroyed); 3′ cloning site HindIII (not destroyed)
  Sequencing primers: 5′ GAAGGCGCGCTGACGTCACTCGCCG; 3′ CAAATTTTGTAATCCAGAGGTTGATT
Terms and licenses: Academic/Nonprofit Terms; Industry Terms: Not Available to Industry
How to cite: pAAV-hSynapsin1-axon-GCaMP6f was a gift from Lin Tian (Addgene plasmid # 112000 ; http://n2t.net/addgene:112000 ; RRID:Addgene_112000) For viral preps, please replace (Addgene plasmid # 112000) in the above sentence with: (Addgene viral prep # 112000-AAV1)
