[The description below was written by a language model from this plasmid's Addgene catalogue record, the feature table of its GenBank file and pLannotate feature annotations shown in this document.]
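Description:
pAAV-hSynapsin1-axon-GCaMP6f is an AAV transfer plasmid for neuron-specific expression of an axon-enriched genetically encoded calcium indicator in mammalian cells. It is built on a pAAV backbone and is propagated in E. coli through a high-copy ColE1/pUC-type origin with ampicillin selection (β-lactamase under its own promoter). An f1 phage origin is also present. The expression cassette lies between two AAV2 inverted terminal repeats, which are the cis elements needed to replicate and package it into recombinant AAV particles. The recombination-deficient growth strain listed in the record fits the usual need to keep the ITRs intact.

Within the ITRs, the human synapsin I promoter restricts expression to neurons. It drives a synthetic open reading frame in which the short N-terminal palmitoylation motif of GAP43 (annotated as matching the rat protein) is fused to the front of GCaMP6f. The depositor's annotation breaks the sensor into its standard parts: a pRSET leader with a 6xHis tag, the RS20 (M13) calmodulin-binding peptide, circularly permuted GFP halves joined by a linker, and calmodulin. Calcium binding increases the sensor's fluorescence. The GAP43 motif biases the sensor toward axons. A WPRE downstream of the coding sequence enhances transcript stability and expression, and an SV40 polyadenylation signal terminates the message.

The stated purpose is enriched GCaMP6f expression in axons, which supports in vivo imaging of afferent axonal calcium activity.

The two sequence records differ. The depositor's record matches the catalogued 5,989 bp but carries an internal title naming the 6s variant, while the sequenced 5,681 nt record identifies GCaMP6f and detects one ITR only as a fragment.
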