LOCUS       pAAV-hSynapsin1- 5989 bp DNA linear 25-APR-2018
FEATURES             Location/Qualifiers
     misc_feature    948..954
                     /note="gcamp3.X"
     misc_feature    449..920
                     /note="synapsin promoter"
     misc_feature    443..448
                     /note="BglII"
     misc_feature    2513..2533
                     /note="Mao 115r"
     misc_feature    2377..2965
                     /note="WPRE"
     misc_feature    2999..3230
                     /note="SV40"
     misc_feature    3259..3425
                     /note="ITR"
     misc_feature    260..426
                     /note="ITR"
     misc_feature    1186..1461
                     /note="cpGFP 147-238"
     misc_feature    1462..1479
                     /note="Linker"
     misc_feature    1480..1920
                     /note="cpGFP 1-146"
     misc_feature    1123..1185
                     /note="RS20"
     misc_feature    1015..1122
                     /note="PRSET Leader"
     misc_feature    1021..1038
                     /note="6xHisTag"
     misc_feature    1921..2361
                     /note="CaM 2-148"
     misc_feature    1960..1962
                     /note="E in G6f"
     misc_feature    958..1014
                     /note="GAP43 Sequence"
     misc_feature    1252..1254
                     /note="K78H"
     source          1..5989
                     /dnas_title="pAAV-hSynapsin1-axon-GCaMP6s"
ORIGIN
        1 agcgcccaat acgcaaaccg cctctccccg cgcgttggcc gattcattaa tgcagctggc
       61 acgacaggtt tcccgactgg aaagcgggca gtgagcgcaa cgcaattaat gtgagttagc
      121 tcactcatta ggcaccccag gctttacact ttatgcttcc ggctcgtatg ttgtgtggaa
      181 ttgtgagcgg ataacaattt cacacaggaa acagctatga ccatgattac gccagattta
      241 attaaggcct taattaggct gcgcgctcgc tcgctcactg aggccgcccg ggcaaagccc
      301 gggcgtcggg cgacctttgg tcgcccggcc tcagtgagcg agcgagcgcg cagagaggga
      361 gtggccaact ccatcactag gggttccttg tagttaatga ttaacccgcc atgctactta
      421 tctacgtagc catgctctag gaAGATCTct gcagagggcc ctgcgtatga gtgcaagtgg
      481 gttttaggac caggatgagg cggggtgggg gtgcctacct gacgaccgac cccgacccac
      541 tggacaagca cccaaccccc attccccaaa ttgcgcatcc cctatcagag agggggaggg
      601 gaaacaggat gcggcgaggc gcgtgcgcac tgccagcttc agcaccgcgg acagtgcctt
      661 cgcccccgcc tggcggcgcg cgccaccgcc gcctcagcac tgaaggcgcg ctgacgtcac
      721 tcgccggtcc cccgcaaact ccccttcccg gccaccttgg tcgcgtccgc gccgccgccg
      781 gcccagccgg accgcaccac gcgaggcgcg agataggggg gcacgggcgc gaccatctgc
      841 gctgcggcgc cggcgactca gcgctgcctc agtctgcggt gggcagcgga ggagtcgtgt
      901 cgtgcctgag agcgcagtcg aattcaagct gctagcaagg atccaccCGC CACCatgCTG
      961 TGCTGTATGA GAAGAACCAA ACAGGTTGAA AAGAATGATG AGGACCAAAA GATTggttct
     1021 catcatcatc atcatcatgg tatggctagc atgactggtg gacagcaaat gggtcgggat
     1081 ctgtacgacg atgacgataa ggatctcgcc accatggtcg actcatcacg tcgtaagtgg
     1141 aataagacag gtcacgcagt cagagctata ggtcggctga gctcactcga gaacgtctat
     1201 atcaaggccg acaagcagaa gaacggcatc aaggcgaact tccacatccg ccacaacatc
     1261 gaggacggcg gcgtgcagct cgcctaccac taccagcaga acacccccat cggcgacggc
     1321 cccgtgctgc tgcccgacaa ccactacctg agcgtgcagt ccaaactttc gaaagacccc
     1381 aacgagaagc gcgatcacat ggtcctgctg gagttcgtga ccgccgccgg gatcactctc
     1441 ggcatggacg agctgtacaa gggcggtacc ggagggagca tggtgagcaa gggcgaggag
     1501 ctgttcaccg gggtggtgcc catcctggtc gagctggacg gcgacgtaaa cggccacaag
     1561 ttcagcgtgt ccggcgaggg tgagggcgat gccacctacg gcaagctgac cctgaagttc
     1621 atctgcacca ccggcaagct gcccgtgccc tggcccaccc tcgtgaccac cctgacctac
     1681 ggcgtgcagt gcttcagccg ctaccccgac cacatgaagc agcacgactt cttcaagtcc
     1741 gccatgcccg aaggctacat ccaggagcgc accatcttct tcaaggacga cggcaactac
     1801 aagacccgcg ccgaggtgaa gttcgagggc gacaccctgg tgaaccgcat cgagctgaag
     1861 ggcatcgact tcaaggagga cggcaacatc ctggggcaca agctggagta caacctgccg
     1921 gaccaactga ctgaagagca gatcgcagaa tttaaagagg ctttctccct atttgacaag
     1981 gacggggatg ggacaataac aaccaaggag ctggggacgg tgatgcggtc tctggggcag
     2041 aaccccacag aagcagagct gcaggacatg atcaatgaag tagatgccga cggtgacggc
     2101 acaatcgact tccctgagtt cctgacaatg atggcaagaa aaatgaaata cagggacacg
     2161 gaagaagaaa ttagagaagc gttcggtgtg tttgataagg atggcaatgg ctacatcagt
     2221 gcagcagagc ttcgccacgt gatgacaaac cttggagaga agttaacaga tgaagaggtt
     2281 gatgaaatga tcagggaagc agacatcgat ggggatggtc aggtaaacta cgaagagttt
     2341 gtacaaatga tgacagcgaa gtaaAAGCTT atcgataatc aacctctgga ttacaaaatt
     2401 tgtgaaagat tgactggtat tcttaactat gttgctcctt ttacgctatg tggatacgct
     2461 gctttaatgc ctttgtatca tgctattgct tcccgtatgg ctttcatttt ctcctccttg
     2521 tataaatcct ggttgctgtc tctttatgag gagttgtggc ccgttgtcag gcaacgtggc
     2581 gtggtgtgca ctgtgtttgc tgacgcaacc cccactggtt ggggcattgc caccacctgt
     2641 cagctccttt ccgggacttt cgctttcccc ctccctattg ccacggcgga actcatcgcc
     2701 gcctgccttg cccgctgctg gacaggggct cggctgttgg gcactgacaa ttccgtggtg
     2761 ttgtcgggga aatcatcgtc ctttccttgg ctgctcgcct gtgttgccac ctggattctg
     2821 cgcgggacgt ccttctgcta cgtcccttcg gccctcaatc cagcggacct tccttcccgc
     2881 ggcctgctgc cggctctgcg gcctcttccg cgtcttcgcc ttcgccctca gacgagtcgg
     2941 atctcccttt gggccgcctc cccgcatcga taccgtcgac ctcgacccgg gcggccgctt
     3001 cgagcagaca tgataagata cattgatgag tttggacaaa ccacaactag aatgcagtga
     3061 aaaaaatgct ttatttgtga aatttgtgat gctattgctt tatttgtaac cattataagc
     3121 tgcaataaac aagttaacaa caacaattgc attcatttta tgtttcaggt tcagggggag
     3181 atgtgggagg ttttttaaag caagtaaaac ctctacaaat gtggtaaaat cgataaggat
     3241 cttcctagag catggctacg tagataagta gcatggcggg ttaatcatta actacaagga
     3301 acccctagtg atggagttgg ccactccctc tctgcgcgct cgctcgctca ctgaggccgg
     3361 gcgaccaaag gtcgcccgac gcccgggctt tgcccgggcg gcctcagtga gcgagcgagc
     3421 gcgcagcctt aattaaccta attcactggc cgtcgtttta caacgtcgtg actgggaaaa
     3481 ccctggcgtt acccaactta atcgccttgc agcacatccc cctttcgcca gctggcgtaa
     3541 tagcgaagag gcccgcaccg atcgcccttc ccaacagttg cgcagcctga atggcgaatg
     3601 ggnnnnnnnn nnnnnnnnnn nnnnnnnnnn nnnnnnnnnn nnnnnnnnnn nnnnnnnnnn
     3661 nnnnnnnnnn nnnnnnnnnn nnnnnnnnnn nnnnnnnnnn nnnnnnnnnn nnnnnnnnnn
     3721 nnnnnncnnn nnnnnnnnnn nnnnnnnnnn nnnnnnnnnn nnnnnnnnnn nnnnnnnnnn
     3781 nnnnnnnnnn nnnnnnnnnn nnnnnnnnnn nnnnnnnnan nnnnnnnnnn nnnnnnnnnn
     3841 nnnnnnnnnn nnnnnnnnnn nnnnnnnncc tttgacgttg gagtccacgt tctttnnnnn
     3901 nnnnnnnnnn nnnnnnnnnn nnnnnnnnnn nnaccctatc tcggtctatt cttttgattt
     3961 ataagggatt ttgccgattt cggcctattg gttaaaaaat gagctgattt aacaaaaatt
     4021 taacgcgaat tttaacaaaa tattaacgct tacaatttag gtggcacttt tcggggaaat
     4081 gtgcgcggaa cccctatttg tttatttttc taaatacatt caaatatgta tccgctcatg
     4141 agacaataac cctgataaat gcttcaataa tattgaaaaa ggaagagtat gagtattcaa
     4201 catttccgtg tcgcccttat tccctttttt gcggcatttt gccttcctgt ttttgctcac
     4261 ccagaaacgc tggtgaaagt aaaagatgct gaagatcagt tgggtgcacg agtgggttac
     4321 atcgaactgg atctcaacag cggtaagatc cttgagagtt ttcgccccga agaacgtttt
     4381 ccaatgatga gcacttttaa agttctgcta tgtggcgcgg tattatcccg tattgacgcc
     4441 gggcaagagc aactcggtcg ccgcatacac tattctcaga atgacttggt tgagtactca
     4501 ccagtcacag aaaagcatct tacggatggc atgacagtaa gagaattatg cagtgctgcc
     4561 ataaccatga gtgataacac tgcggccaac ttacttctga caacgatcgg aggaccgaag
     4621 gagctaaccg cttttttgca caacatgggg gatcatgtaa ctcgccttga tcgttgggaa
     4681 ccggagctga atgaagccat accaaacgac gagcgtgaca ccacgatgcc tgtagcaatg
     4741 gcaacaacgt tgcgcaaact attaactggc gaactactta ctctagcttc ccggcaacaa
     4801 ttaatagact ggatggaggc ggataaagtt gcaggaccac ttctgcgctc ggcccttccg
     4861 gctggctggt ttattgctga taaatctgga gccggtgagc gtgggtctcg cggtatcatt
     4921 gcagcactgg ggccagatgg taagccctcc cgtatcgtag ttatctacac gacggggagt
     4981 caggcaacta tggatgaacg aaatagacag atcgctgaga taggtgcctc actgattaag
     5041 cattggtaac tgtcagacca agtttactca tatatacttt agattgattt aaaacttcat
     5101 ttttaattta aaaggatcta ggtgaagatc ctttttgata atctcatgac caaaatccct
     5161 taacgtgagt tttcgttcca ctgagcgtca gaccccgtag aaaagatcaa aggatcttct
     5221 tgagatcctt tttttctgcg cgtaatctgc tgcttgcaaa caaaaaaacc accgctacca
     5281 gcggtggttt gtttgccgga tcaagagcta ccaactcttt ttccgaaggt aactggcttc
     5341 agcagagcgc agataccaaa tactgttctt ctagtgtagc cgtagttagg ccaccacttc
     5401 aagaactctg tagcaccgcc tacatacctc gctctgctaa tcctgttacc agtggctgct
     5461 gccagtggcg ataagtcgtg tcttaccggg ttggactcaa gacgatagtt accggataag
     5521 gcgcagcggt cgggctgaac ggggggttcg tgcacacagc ccagcttgga gcgaacgacc
     5581 tacaccgaac tgagatacct acagcgtgag ctatgagaaa gcgccacgct tcccgaaggg
     5641 agaaaggcgg acaggtatcc ggtaagcggc agggtcggaa caggagagcg cacgagggag
     5701 cttccagggg gaaacgcctg gtatctttat agtcctgtcg ggtttcgcca cctctgactt
     5761 gagcgtcgat ttttgtgatg ctcgtcaggg gggcggagcc tatggaaaaa cgccagcaac
     5821 gcggcctttt tacggttcct ggccttttgc tggccttttg ctcacatgtt ctttcctgcg
     5881 ttatcccctg attctgtgga taaccgtatt accgcctttg agtgagctga taccgctcgc
     5941 cgcagccgaa cgaccgagcg cagcgagtca gtgagcgagg aagcggaag
//
