Features (pLannotate 1.2.2; 15 found; start..end, strand, type, name):
    212..659     +  promoter       hSyn promoter: human synapsin I promoter; confers neuron-specific expression (Kügler et al., 2003)
    697..756     +  CDS            Gap43 (fragment): NEUM_RAT - Experimental evidence at protein level: Swiss-Prot protein existence level 1. This protein is associated with nerve growth. It is a major component of the motile 'growth cones' that form the tips of elongating axons. Plays a role in axonal and dendritic filopodia induction (By similarity). From Rattus norvegicus (Rat).
    757..2104    +  CDS            GCaMP6f (fragment): improved fluorescent protein-based calcium sensor (Chen et al., 2013)
   2119..2707    +  misc_feature   WPRE: woodchuck hepatitis virus posttranscriptional regulatory element
   2708..2727    +  misc_feature   MCS (fragment): pBluescript multiple cloning site
   2756..2877    -  polyA_signal   SV40 poly(A) signal: SV40 polyadenylation signal
   2900..2968    -  CDS            large T antigen (fragment): large T antigen from SV40 (simian virus 40)
   3039..3172    +  repeat_region  AAV2 ITR: inverted terminal repeat of adeno-associated virus serotype 2 inverted
   3166..3222    -  CDS            lacI (fragment): lac repressor; lacI; The lac repressor binds to the lac operator to inhibit transcription in E. coli. This inhibition can be relieved by adding lactose or isopropyl-β-D-thiogalactopyranoside (IPTG).
   3405..3993    -  rep_origin     ori: high-copy-number ColE1/pMB1/pBR322/pUC origin of replication
   4164..5024    -  CDS            AmpR: β-lactamase; bla; confers resistance to ampicillin, carbenicillin, and related antibiotics
   5025..5129    -  promoter       AmpR promoter: bla
   5182..5610    -  rep_origin     f1 ori (sequence partly withheld): f1 bacteriophage origin of replication; arrow indicates direction of (+) strand synthesis
   5615..3       -  CDS            lacZα (fragment) (across the origin): LacZα fragment of β-galactosidase; lacZ fragment
   5679..130     -  repeat_region  AAV2 ITR (fragment) (across the origin): inverted terminal repeat of adeno-associated virus serotype 2 inverted
>Addgene plasmid #112000 | pAAV-hSynapsin1-axon-GCaMP6f | addgene full sequence | sequence record 403704 | Addgene NGS Result
CTGCGCGCTCGCTCGCTCACTGAGGCCGCCCGGGCAAAGCCCGGGCGTCGGGCGACCTTTGGTCGCCCGG
CCTCAGTGAGCGAGCGAGCGCGCAGAGAGGGAGTGGCCAACTCCATCACTAGGGGTTCCTTGTAGTTAAT
GATTAACCCGCCATGCTACTTATCTACGTAGCCATGCTCTAGGAAGATCTCTGCAGAGGGCCCTGCGTAT
GAGTGCAAGTGGGTTTTAGGACCAGGATGAGGCGGGGTGGGGGTGCCTACCTGACGACCGACCCCGACCC
ACTGGACAAGCACCCAACCCCCATTCCCCAAATTGCGCATCCCCTATCAGAGAGGGGGAGGGGAAACAGG
ATGCGGCGAGGCGCGTGCGCACTGCCAGCTTCAGCACCGCGGACAGTGCCTTCGCCCCCGCCTGGCGGCG
CGCGCCACCGCCGCCTCAGCACTGAAGGCGCGCTGACGTCACTCGCCGGTCCCCCGCAAACTCCCCTTCC
CGGCCACCTTGGTCGCGTCCGCGCCGCCGCCGGCCCAGCCGGACCGCACCACGCGAGGCGCGAGATAGGG
GGGCACGGGCGCGACCATCTGCGCTGCGGCGCCGGCGACTCAGCGCTGCCTCAGTCTGCGGTGGGCAGCG
GAGGAGTCGTGTCGTGCCTGAGAGCGCAGTCGAATTCAAGCTGCTAGCAAGGATCCACCCGCCACCATGC
TGTGCTGTATGAGAAGAACCAAACAGGTTGAAAAGAATGATGAGGACCAAAAGATTGGTTCTCATCATCA
TCATCATCATGGTATGGCTAGCATGACTGGTGGACAGCAAATGGGTCGGGATCTGTACGACGATGACGAT
AAGGATCTCGCCACCATGGTCGACTCATCACGTCGTAAGTGGAATAAGACAGGTCACGCAGTCAGAGCTA
TAGGTCGGCTGAGCTCACTCGAGAACGTCTATATCAAGGCCGACAAGCAGAAGAACGGCATCAAGGCGAA
CTTCAAGATCCGCCACAACATCGAGGACGGCGGCGTGCAGCTCGCCTACCACTACCAGCAGAACACCCCC
ATCGGCGACGGCCCCGTGCTGCTGCCCGACAACCACTACCTGAGCGTGCAGTCCAAACTTTCGAAAGACC
CCAACGAGAAGCGCGATCACATGGTCCTGCTGGAGTTCGTGACCGCCGCCGGGATCACTCTCGGCATGGA
CGAGCTGTACAAGGGCGGTACCGGAGGGAGCATGGTGAGCAAGGGCGAGGAGCTGTTCACCGGGGTGGTG
CCCATCCTGGTCGAGCTGGACGGCGACGTAAACGGCCACAAGTTCAGCGTGTCCGGCGAGGGTGAGGGCG
ATGCCACCTACGGCAAGCTGACCCTGAAGTTCATCTGCACCACCGGCAAGCTGCCCGTGCCCTGGCCCAC
CCTCGTGACCACCCTGACCTACGGCGTGCAGTGCTTCAGCCGCTACCCCGACCACATGAAGCAGCACGAC
TTCTTCAAGTCCGCCATGCCCGAAGGCTACATCCAGGAGCGCACCATCTTCTTCAAGGACGACGGCAACT
ACAAGACCCGCGCCGAGGTGAAGTTCGAGGGCGACACCCTGGTGAACCGCATCGAGCTGAAGGGCATCGA
CTTCAAGGAGGACGGCAACATCCTGGGGCACAAGCTGGAGTACAACCTGCCGGACCAACTGACTGAAGAG
CAGATCGCAGAATTTAAAGAGGAATTCTCCCTATTTGACAAGGACGGGGATGGGACAATAACAACCAAGG
AGCTGGGGACGGTGATGCGGTCTCTGGGGCAGAACCCCACAGAAGCAGAGCTGCAGGACATGATCAATGA
AGTAGATGCCGACGGTGACGGCACAATCGACTTCCCTGAGTTCCTGACAATGATGGCAAGAAAAATGAAA
TACAGGGACACGGAAGAAGAAATTAGAGAAGCGTTCGGTGTGTTTGATAAGGATGGCAATGGCTACATCA
GTGCAGCAGAGCTTCGCCACGTGATGACAAACCTTGGAGAGAAGTTAACAGATGAAGAGGTTGATGAAAT
GATCAGGGAAGCAGACATCGATGGGGATGGTCAGGTAAACTACGAAGAGTTTGTACAAATGATGACAGCG
AAGTAAAAGCTTATCGATAATCAACCTCTGGATTACAAAATTTGTGAAAGATTGACTGGTATTCTTAACT
ATGTTGCTCCTTTTACGCTATGTGGATACGCTGCTTTAATGCCTTTGTATCATGCTATTGCTTCCCGTAT
GGCTTTCATTTTCTCCTCCTTGTATAAATCCTGGTTGCTGTCTCTTTATGAGGAGTTGTGGCCCGTTGTC
AGGCAACGTGGCGTGGTGTGCACTGTGTTTGCTGACGCAACCCCCACTGGTTGGGGCATTGCCACCACCT
GTCAGCTCCTTTCCGGGACTTTCGCTTTCCCCCTCCCTATTGCCACGGCGGAACTCATCGCCGCCTGCCT
TGCCCGCTGCTGGACAGGGGCTCGGCTGTTGGGCACTGACAATTCCGTGGTGTTGTCGGGGAAATCATCG
TCCTTTCCTTGGCTGCTCGCCTGTGTTGCCACCTGGATTCTGCGCGGGACGTCCTTCTGCTACGTCCCTT
CGGCCCTCAATCCAGCGGACCTTCCTTCCCGCGGCCTGCTGCCGGCTCTGCGGCCTCTTCCGCGTCTTCG
CCTTCGCCCTCAGACGAGTCGGATCTCCCTTTGGGCCGCCTCCCCGCATCGATACCGTCGACCTCGACCC
GGGCGGCCGCTTCGAGCAGACATGATAAGATACATTGATGAGTTTGGACAAACCACAACTAGAATGCAGT
GAAAAAAATGCTTTATTTGTGAAATTTGTGATGCTATTGCTTTATTTGTAACCATTATAAGCTGCAATAA
ACAAGTTAACAACAACAATTGCATTCATTTTATGTTTCAGGTTCAGGGGGAGATGTGGGAGGTTTTTTAA
AGCAAGTAAAACCTCTACAAATGTGGTAAAATCGATAAGGATCTTCCTAGAGCATGGCTACGTAGATAAG
TAGCATGGCGGGTTAATCATTAACTACAAGGAACCCCTAGTGATGGAGTTGGCCACTCCCTCTCTGCGCG
CTCGCTCGCTCACTGAGGCCGGGCGACCAAAGGTCGCCCGACGCCCGGGCTTTGCCCGGGCGGCCTCAGT
GAGCGAGCGAGCGCGCAGCTGCATTAATGAATCGGCCAACGCGCGGGGAGAGGCGGTTTGCGTATTGGGC
GCTCTTCCGCTTCCTCGCTCACTGACTCGCTGCGCTCGGTCGTTCGGCTGCGGCGAGCGGTATCAGCTCA
CTCAAAGGCGGTAATACGGTTATCCACAGAATCAGGGGATAACGCAGGAAAGAACATGTGAGCAAAAGGC
CAGCAAAAGGCCAGGAACCGTAAAAAGGCCGCGTTGCTGGCGTTTTTCCATAGGCTCCGCCCCCCTGACG
AGCATCACAAAAATCGACGCTCAAGTCAGAGGTGGCGAAACCCGACAGGACTATAAAGATACCAGGCGTT
TCCCCCTGGAAGCTCCCTCGTGCGCTCTCCTGTTCCGACCCTGCCGCTTACCGGATACCTGTCCGCCTTT
CTCCCTTCGGGAAGCGTGGCGCTTTCTCATAGCTCACGCTGTAGGTATCTCAGTTCGGTGTAGGTCGTTC
GCTCCAAGCTGGGCTGTGTGCACGAACCCCCCGTTCAGCCCGACCGCTGCGCCTTATCCGGTAACTATCG
TCTTGAGTCCAACCCGGTAAGACACGACTTATCGCCACTGGCAGCAGCCACTGGTAACAGGATTAGCAGA
GCGAGGTATGTAGGCGGTGCTACAGAGTTCTTGAAGTGGTGGCCTAACTACGGCTACACTAGAAGAACAG
TATTTGGTATCTGCGCTCTGCTGAAGCCAGTTACCTTCGGAAAAAGAGTTGGTAGCTCTTGATCCGGCAA
ACAAACCACCGCTGGTAGCGGTGGTTTTTTTGTTTGCAAGCAGCAGATTACGCGCAGAAAAAAAGGATCT
CAAGAAGATCCTTTGATCTTTTCTACGGGGTCTGACGCTCAGTGGAACGAAAACTCACGTTAAGGGATTT
TGGTCATGAGATTATCAAAAAGGATCTTCACCTAGATCCTTTTAAATTAAAAATGAAGTTTTAAATCAAT
CTAAAGTATATATGAGTAAACTTGGTCTGACAGTTACCAATGCTTAATCAGTGAGGCACCTATCTCAGCG
ATCTGTCTATTTCGTTCATCCATAGTTGCCTGACTCCCCGTCGTGTAGATAACTACGATACGGGAGGGCT
TACCATCTGGCCCCAGTGCTGCAATGATACCGCGAGACCCACGCTCACCGGCTCCAGATTTATCAGCAAT
AAACCAGCCAGCCGGAAGGGCCGAGCGCAGAAGTGGTCCTGCAACTTTATCCGCCTCCATCCAGTCTATT
AATTGTTGCCGGGAAGCTAGAGTAAGTAGTTCGCCAGTTAATAGTTTGCGCAACGTTGTTGCCATTGCTA
CAGGCATCGTGGTGTCACGCTCGTCGTTTGGTATGGCTTCATTCAGCTCCGGTTCCCAACGATCAAGGCG
AGTTACATGATCCCCCATGTTGTGCAAAAAAGCGGTTAGCTCCTTCGGTCCTCCGATCGTTGTCAGAAGT
AAGTTGGCCGCAGTGTTATCACTCATGGTTATGGCAGCACTGCATAATTCTCTTACTGTCATGCCATCCG
TAAGATGCTTTTCTGTGACTGGTGAGTACTCAACCAAGTCATTCTGAGAATAGTGTATGCGGCGACCGAG
TTGCTCTTGCCCGGCGTCAATACGGGATAATACCGCGCCACATAGCAGAACTTTAAAAGTGCTCATCATT
GGAAAACGTTCTTCGGGGCGAAAACTCTCAAGGATCTTACCGCTGTTGAGATCCAGTTCGATGTAACCCA
CTCGTGCACCCAACTGATCTTCAGCATCTTTTACTTTCACCAGCGTTTCTGGGTGAGCAAAAACAGGAAG
GCAAAATGCCGCAAAAAAGGGAATAAGGGCGACACGGAAATGTTGAATACTCATACTCTTCCTTTTTCAA
TATTATTGAAGCATTTATCAGGGTTATTGTCTCATGAGCGGATACATATTTGAATGTATTTAGAAAAATA
AACAAATAGGGGTTCCGCGCACATTTCCCCGAAAAGTGCCACCTAAATTGTAAGCGTTAATATTTTGTTA
AAATTCGCGTTAAATTTTTGTTAAATCAGCTCATTTTTTAACCAATAGGCCGAAATCGGCAAAATCCCTT
ATAAATCAAAAGAATAGACCGAGATAGGGT
[37 nt withheld, positions 5281-5317]
AAAGAACGTGGACTCCAACGTCAAAGG
[49 nt withheld, positions 5345-5393]
T
[91 nt withheld, positions 5395-5485]
G
[124 nt withheld, positions 5487-5610]
CCCATTCGCCATTCAGGCTGCGCAACTGTTGGGAAGGGCGATCGGTGCGGGCCTCTTCGCTATTACGCCA
G
